>Addgene plasmid #187736 | MAC_N_PAX2 | addgene full sequence | sequence record 372405 | Addgene NGS Result
GTAGTGCGCGAGCAAAATTTAAGCTACAACAAGGCAAGGCTTGACCGACAATTGCATGAAGAATCTGCTT
AGGGTTAGGCGTTTTGCGCTGCTTCGCGATGTACGGGCCAGATATACGCGTTGACATTGATTATTGACTA
GTTATTAATAGTAATCAATTACGGGGTCATTAGTTCATAGCCCATATATGGAGTTCCGCGTTACATAACT
TACGGTAAATGGCCCGCCTGGCTGACCGCCCAACGACCCCCGCCCATTGACGTCAATAATGACGTATGTT
CCCATAGTAACGCCAATAGGGACTTTCCATTGACGTCAATGGGTGGAGTATTTACGGTAAACTGCCCACT
TGGCAGTACATCAAGTGTATCATATGCCAAGTACGCCCCCTATTGACGTCAATGACGGTAAATGGCCCGC
CTGGCATTATGCCCAGTACATGACCTTATGGGACTTTCCTACTTGGCAGTACATCTACGTATTAGTCATC
GCTATTACCATGGTGATGCGGTTTTGGCAGTACATCAATGGGCGTGGATAGCGGTTTGACTCACGGGGAT
TTCCAAGTCTCCACCCCATTGACGTCAATGGGAGTTTGTTTTGGCACCAAAATCAACGGGACTTTCCAAA
ATGTCGTAACAACTCCGCCCCATTGACGCAAATGGGCGGTAGGCGTGTACGGTGGGAGGTCTATATAAGC
AGAGCTCTCCCTATCAGTGATAGAGATCTCCCTATCAGTGATAGAGATCGTCGACGAGCTCGTTTAGTGA
ACCGTCAGATCGCCTGGAGACGCCATCCACGCTGTTTTGACCTCCATAGAAGACACCGGGACCGATCCAG
CCTCCGGACTCTAGCGTTTAAACTTAAGCTTGGTACCGAGCTCGGATCCACTAGTCCAGTGTGGTGGAAT
TCTGCAGATATCCAGCACAGTGGCGGCCGCTCGAGACCATGAAGGACAACACCGTGCCCCTGAAGCTGAT
CGCCCTGCTGGCCAACGGCGAGTTCCACTCTGGCGAGCAGCTGGGCGAGACACTGGGCATGAGCAGAGCC
GCCATCAACAAGCACATCCAGACCCTGCGGGACTGGGGCGTGGACGTGTTCACAGTGCCCGGCAAGGGCT
ACAGCCTGCCCGAGCCCATCCAGCTGCTGAACGCCAAGCAGATCCTGGGCCAGCTGGATGGCGGATCTGT
GGCCGTGCTGCCCGTGATCGACAGCACCAACCAGTATCTGCTCGACCGGATCGGCGAGCTGAAGTCCGGC
GACGCCTGTATCGCCGAGTACCAGCAGGCCGGCAGAGGCGGCAGGGGCAGAAAGTGGTTCAGCCCCTTCG
GCGCCAACCTGTACCTGAGCATGTTCTGGAGACTGGAACAGGGCCCAGCCGCCGCTATTGGCCTGAGCCT
GGTCATCGGCATCGTGATGGCCGAGGTGCTGCGGAAGCTGGGCGCCGACAAAGTGCGCGTGAAGTGGCCC
AACGACCTGTATCTGCAGGACCGGAAGCTGGCCGGCATCCTGGTGGAACTGACCGGCAAAACAGGCGACG
CCGCCCAGATCGTGATCGGCGCTGGCATCAACATGGCCATGCGGCGGGTGGAAGAGAGCGTGGTCAACCA
GGGCTGGATCACCCTGCAGGAAGCCGGCATCAACCTGGACCGGAACACCCTGGCCGCCATGCTGATCAGA
GAGCTGAGAGCCGCCCTGGAACTGTTCGAGCAGGAAGGCCTGGCCCCCTACCTGAGCAGATGGGAGAAGC
TGGACAACTTCATCAACCGGCCCGTGAAACTGATCATCGGCGACAAAGAGATCTTCGGCATCAGCCGGGG
CATCGACAAGCAGGGGGCCCTGCTCCTGGAACAGGACGGCATCATCAAGCCCTGGATGGGCGGCGAGATC
AGCCTGCGGAGCGCCGAGAAGTACCCATACGATGTTCCTGACTATGCCGGTACCGAGCTCGGATCCACCA
TGGCTAGCTGGAGCCACCCGCAGTTCGAGAAAGGTGGAGGTTCCGGAGGTGGATCGGGAGGTGGATCGTG
GAGCCACCCGCAGTTCGAAAAAGCGGCCGATATCACAAGTTTGTACAAAAAAGCAGAAGGGCCGTCAAGG
CCCACCATGGATATGCACTGCAAAGCAGACCCCTTCTCCGCGATGCACCCAGGGCACGGGGGTGTGAACC
AGCTCGGGGGGGTGTTTGTGAACGGCCGGCCCCTACCCGACGTGGTGAGGCAGCGCATCGTGGAGCTGGC
CCACCAGGGTGTGCGGCCCTGTGACATCTCCCGGCAGCTGCGGGTCAGCCACGGCTGTGTCAGCAAAATC
CTGGGCAGGTACTACGAGACCGGCAGCATCAAGCCGGGTGTGATCGGTGGCTCCAAGCCCAAAGTGGCGA
CGCCCAAAGTGGTGGACAAGATTGCTGAATACAAACGACAGAACCCGACTATGTTCGCCTGGGAGATTCG
AGACCGGCTCCTGGCCGAGGGCATCTGTGACAATGACACAGTGCCCAGCGTCTCTTCCATCAACAGAATC
ATCCGGACCAAAGTTCAGCAGCCTTTCCACCCAACGCCGGATGGGGCTGGGACAGGAGTGACCGCCCCTG
GCCACACCATTGTTCCCAGCACGGCCTCCCCTCCTGTTTCCAGCGCCTCCAATGACCCAGTGGGATCCTA
CTCCATCAATGGGATCCTGGGGATTCCTCGCTCCAATGGTGAGAAGAGGAAACGTGATGAAGTTGAGGTA
TACACTGATCCTGCCCACATTAGAGGAGGTGGAGGTTTGCATCTGGTCTGGACTTTAAGAGATGTGTCTG
AGGGCTCAGTCCCCAATGGAGATTCCCAGAGTGGTGTGGACAGTTTGCGGAAGCACTTGCGAGCTGACAC
CTTCACCCAGCAGCAGCTGGAAGCTTTGGATCGGGTCTTTGAGCGTCCTTCCTACCCTGACGTCTTCCAG
GCATCAGAGCACATCAAATCAGAACAGGGGAACGAGTACTCCCTCCCAGCCCTGACCCCTGGGCTTGATG
AAGTCAAGTCGAGTCTATCTGCATCCACCAACCCTGAGCTGGGCAGCAACGTGTCAGGCACACAGACATA
CCCAGTTGTGACTGGTCGTGACATGGCGAGCACCACTCTGCCTGGTTACCCCCCTCACGTGCCCCCCACT
GGCCAGGGAAGCTACCCCACCTCCACCCTGGCAGGAATGGTGCCTGGGAGCGAGTTCTCCGGCAACCCGT
ACAGCCACCCCCAGTACACGGCCTACAACGAGGCTTGGAGATTCAGCAACCCCGCCTTACTAATGCCGCC
CCCCGGTCCGCCCCTGCCGCTGCTGCCGCTGCCTATGACCGCCACTAGTTACCGCGGGGACCACATCAAG
CTTCAGGCCGACAGCTTCGGCCTCCACATCGTCCCCGTCTCAGGCCTCATGGGCCCAGCTTTCTTGTACA
AAGTGGTGACGTAAGCTAGGGGCCCGTTTAAACCCGCTGATCAGCCTCGACTGTGCCTTCTAGTTGCCAG
CCATCTGTTGTTTGCCCCTCCCCCGTGCCTTCCTTGACCCTGGAAGGTGCCACTCCCACTGTCCTTTCCT
AATAAAATGAGGAAATTGCATCGCATTGTCTGAGTAGGTGTCATTCTATTCTGGGGGGTGGGGTGGGGCA
GGACAGCAAGGGGGAGGATTGGGAAGACAATAGCAGGCATGCTGGGGATGCGGTGGGCTCTATGGCTTCT
GAGGCGGAAAGAACCAGCTGGGGCTCTAGGGGGTATCCCC
[124 nt withheld, positions 3751-3874]
C
[91 nt withheld, positions 3876-3966]
AGGGTGATGGTTCACGTACCTAGAAGTTCCTATTCCGAAGTTCCTATTCTCTAGAAAGTATAGGAACTTC
CTTGGCCAAAAAGCCTGAACTCACCGCGACGTCTGTCGAGAAGTTTCTGATCGAAAAGTTCGACAGCGTC
TCCGACCTGATGCAGCTCTCGGAGGGCGAAGAATCTCGTGCTTTCAGCTTCGATGTAGGAGGGCGTGGAT
ATGTCCTGCGGGTAAATAGCTGCGCCGATGGTTTCTACAAAGATCGTTATGTTTATCGGCACTTTGCATC
GGCCGCGCTCCCGATTCCGGAAGTGCTTGACATTGGGGAATTCAGCGAGAGCCTGACCTATTGCATCTCC
CGCCGTGCACAGGGTGTCACGTTGCAAGACCTGCCTGAAACCGAACTGCCCGCTGTTCTGCAGCCGGTCG
CGGAGGCCATGGATGCGATCGCTGCGGCCGATCTTAGCCAGACGAGCGGGTTCGGCCCATTCGGACCGCA
AGGAATCGGTCAATACACTACATGGCGTGATTTCATATGCGCGATTGCTGATCCCCATGTGTATCACTGG
CAAACTGTGATGGACGACACCGTCAGTGCGTCCGTCGCGCAGGCTCTCGATGAGCTGATGCTTTGGGCCG
AGGACTGCCCCGAAGTCCGGCACCTCGTGCACGCGGATTTCGGCTCCAACAATGTCCTGACGGACAATGG
CCGCATAACAGCGGTCATTGACTGGAGCGAGGCGATGTTCGGGGATTCCCAATACGAGGTCGCCAACATC
TTCTTCTGGAGGCCGTGGTTGGCTTGTATGGAGCAGCAGACGCGCTACTTCGAGCGGAGGCATCCGGAGC
TTGCAGGATCGCCGCGGCTCCGGGCGTATATGCTCCGCATTGGTCTTGACCAACTCTATCAGAGCTTGGT
TGACGGCAATTTCGATGATGCAGCTTGGGCGCAGGGTCGATGCGACGCAATCGTCCGATCCGGAGCCGGG
ACTGTCGGGCGTACACAAATCGCCCGCAGAAGCGCGGCCGTCTGGACCGATGGCTGTGTAGAAGTACTCG
CCGATAGTGGAAACCGACGCCCCAGCACTCGTCCGAGGGCAAAGGAATAGCACGTACTACGAGATTTCGA
TTCCACCGCCGCCTTCTATGAAAGGTTGGGCTTCGGAATCGTTTTCCGGGACGCCGGCTGGATGATCCTC
CAGCGCGGGGATCTCATGCTGGAGTTCTTCGCCCACCCCAACTTGTTTATTGCAGCTTATAATGGTTACA
AATAAAGCAATAGCATCACAAATTTCACAAATAAAGCATTTTTTTCACTGCATTCTAGTTGTGGTTTGTC
CAAACTCATCAATGTATCTTATCATGTCTGTATACCGTCGACCTCTAGCTAGAGCTTGGCGTAATCATGG
TCATAGCTGTTTCCTGTGTGAAATTGTTATCCGCTCACAATTCCACACAACATACGAGCCGGAAGCATAA
AGTGTAAAGCCTGGGGTGCCTAATGAGTGAGCTAACTCACATTAATTGCGTTGCGCTCACTGCCCGCTTT
CCAGTCGGGAAACCTGTCGTGCCAGCTGCATTAATGAATCGGCCAACGCGCGGGGAGAGGCGGTTTGCGT
ATTGGGCGCTCTTCCGCTTCCTCGCTCACTGACTCGCTGCGCTCGGTCGTTCGGCTGCGGCGAGCGGTAT
CAGCTCACTCAAAGGCGGTAATACGGTTATCCACAGAATCAGGGGATAACGCAGGAAAGAACATGTGAGC
AAAAGGCCAGCAAAAGGCCAGGAACCGTAAAAAGGCCGCGTTGCTGGCGTTTTTCCATAGGCTCCGCCCC
CCTGACGAGCATCACAAAAATCGACGCTCAAGTCAGAGGTGGCGAAACCCGACAGGACTATAAAGATACC
AGGCGTTTCCCCCTGGAAGCTCCCTCGTGCGCTCTCCTGTTCCGACCCTGCCGCTTACCGGATACCTGTC
CGCCTTTCTCCCTTCGGGAAGCGTGGCGCTTTCTCATAGCTCACGCTGTAGGTATCTCAGTTCGGTGTAG
GTCGTTCGCTCCAAGCTGGGCTGTGTGCACGAACCCCCCGTTCAGCCCGACCGCTGCGCCTTATCCGGTA
ACTATCGTCTTGAGTCCAACCCGGTAAGACACGACTTATCGCCACTGGCAGCAGCCACTGGTAACAGGAT
TAGCAGAGCGAGGTATGTAGGCGGTGCTACAGAGTTCTTGAAGTGGTGGCCTAACTACGGCTACACTAGA
AGAACAGTATTTGGTATCTGCGCTCTGCTGAAGCCAGTTACCTTCGGAAAAAGAGTTGGTAGCTCTTGAT
CCGGCAAACAAACCACCGCTGGTAGCGGTGGTTTTTTTGTTTGCAAGCAGCAGATTACGCGCAGAAAAAA
AGGATCTCAAGAAGATCCTTTGATCTTTTCTACGGGGTCTGACGCTCAGTGGAACGAAAACTCACGTTAA
GGGATTTTGGTCATGAGATTATCAAAAAGGATCTTCACCTAGATCCTTTTAAATTAAAAATGAAGTTTTA
AATCAATCTAAAGTATATATGAGTAAACTTGGTCTGACAGTTACCAATGCTTAATCAGTGAGGCACCTAT
CTCAGCGATCTGTCTATTTCGTTCATCCATAGTTGCCTGACTCCCCGTCGTGTAGATAACTACGATACGG
GAGGGCTTACCATCTGGCCCCAGTGCTGCAATGATACCGCGAGACCCACGCTCACCGGCTCCAGATTTAT
CAGCAATAAACCAGCCAGCCGGAAGGGCCGAGCGCAGAAGTGGTCCTGCAACTTTATCCGCCTCCATCCA
GTCTATTAATTGTTGCCGGGAAGCTAGAGTAAGTAGTTCGCCAGTTAATAGTTTGCGCAACGTTGTTGCC
ATTGCTACAGGCATCGTGGTGTCACGCTCGTCGTTTGGTATGGCTTCATTCAGCTCCGGTTCCCAACGAT
CAAGGCGAGTTACATGATCCCCCATGTTGTGCAAAAAAGCGGTTAGCTCCTTCGGTCCTCCGATCGTTGT
CAGAAGTAAGTTGGCCGCAGTGTTATCACTCATGGTTATGGCAGCACTGCATAATTCTCTTACTGTCATG
CCATCCGTAAGATGCTTTTCTGTGACTGGTGAGTACTCAACCAAGTCATTCTGAGAATAGTGTATGCGGC
GACCGAGTTGCTCTTGCCCGGCGTCAATACGGGATAATACCGCGCCACATAGCAGAACTTTAAAAGTGCT
CATCATTGGAAAACGTTCTTCGGGGCGAAAACTCTCAAGGATCTTACCGCTGTTGAGATCCAGTTCGATG
TAACCCACTCGTGCACCCAACTGATCTTCAGCATCTTTTACTTTCACCAGCGTTTCTGGGTGAGCAAAAA
CAGGAAGGCAAAATGCCGCAAAAAAGGGAATAAGGGCGACACGGAAATGTTGAATACTCATACTCTTCCT
TTTTCAATATTATTGAAGCATTTATCAGGGTTATTGTCTCATGAGCGGATACATATTTGAATGTATTTAG
AAAAATAAACAAATAGGGGTTCCGCGCACATTTCCCCGAAAAGTGCCACCTGACGTCGACGGATCGGGAG
ATCTCCCGATCCCCTATGGTGCACTCTCAGTACAATCTGCTCTGATGCCGCATAGTTAAGCCAGTATCTG
CTCCCTGCTTGTGTGTTGGAGGTCGCTGA
Features (pLannotate 1.2.2; 27 found; start..end, strand, type, name):
    123..502     +  enhancer       CMV enhancer: human cytomegalovirus immediate early enhancer
    503..706     +  promoter       CMV promoter: human cytomegalovirus (CMV) immediate early promoter
    708..727     +  promoter       PLtetO-1 promoter (fragment): modified phage lambda PL promoter with tet operator sites (Lutz and Bujard, 1997)
    729..748     +  promoter       PLtetO-1 promoter (fragment): modified phage lambda PL promoter with tet operator sites (Lutz and Bujard, 1997)
    756..789     +  promoter       TRE3GV promoter (fragment): 3rd-generation Tet-responsive promoter that can be activated by binding of Tet-On® 3G, optimized for retroviral and lentiviral vectors
    949..1911    +  CDS            birA: BIRA_ECOLI - Also known as bioR, dhbB. Experimental evidence at protein level: Swiss-Prot protein existence level 1. Acts both as a biotin--[acetyl-CoA-carboxylase] ligase and a biotin-operon repressor. In the presence of ATP, BirA activates biotin to form the BirA-biotinyl-5'-adenylate (BirA-bio-5'-AMP or holoBirA) complex. HoloBirA can either transfer the biotinyl moiety to the biotin carboxyl carrier protein (BCCP) subunit of acetyl-CoA carboxylase, or bind to the biotin operator site and inhibit transcription of the operon. From Escherichia coli (strain K12).
   1912..1937    +  CDS            3xHA (fragment): three tandem HA epitope tags
   1969..1988    +  CDS            Strep-Tag II (fragment): peptide that binds Strep-Tactin®, an engineered form of streptavidin
   2029..2051    +  CDS            Strep-Tag II (fragment): peptide that binds Strep-Tactin®, an engineered form of streptavidin
   2066..2086    +  protein_bind   attB1: mutant version of attB; core recombination site for the Gateway® BP reaction BP Clonase™
   2107..3291    +  CDS            PAX2 (fragment): PAX2_HUMAN - Experimental evidence at protein level: Swiss-Prot protein existence level 1. Transcription factor that may have a role in kidney cell differentiation (PubMed:24676634). Has a critical role in the development of the urogenital tract, the eyes, and the CNS. From Homo sapiens (Human).
   3416..3436    -  protein_bind   attB2: mutant version of attB; core recombination site for the Gateway® BP reaction BP Clonase™
   3481..3705    +  polyA_signal   bGH poly(A) signal: bovine growth hormone polyadenylation signal
   3709..3730    +  promoter       SV40 promoter (fragment): SV40 enhancer and early promoter
   3751..3984    +  rep_origin     f1 ori (fragment) (sequence partly withheld): f1 bacteriophage origin of replication; arrow indicates direction of (+) strand synthesis
   3989..4036    +  protein_bind   FRT: FLP-mediated recombination occurs in the 8-bp core sequence TCTAGAAA (Turan and Bode, 2011). FLP recombinase from the Saccharomyces cerevisiae 2μ plasmid
   4044..5066    +  CDS            HygR: aminoglycoside phosphotransferase from E. coli; aph(4)-Ia; confers resistance to hygromycin
   5076..5201    +  CDS            ble (fragment): BLE_KLEPN - Experimental evidence at protein level: Swiss-Prot protein existence level 1. Binding protein with a strong affinity to the bleomycin family of antibiotics. Binds to CL990; an antimitotic-antibiotic compound. From Klebsiella pneumoniae.
   5196..5317    +  polyA_signal   SV40 poly(A) signal: SV40 polyadenylation signal
   5390..5406    -  protein_bind   lac operator: The lac repressor binds to the lac operator to inhibit transcription in E. coli. This inhibition can be relieved by adding lactose or isopropyl-β-D-thiogalactopyranoside (IPTG). lac repressor encoded by lacI
   5414..5444    -  promoter       lac promoter: promoter for the E. coli lac operon
   5459..5480    -  protein_bind   CAP binding site: CAP binding activates transcription in the presence of cAMP. E. coli catabolite activator protein
   5493..5585    -  CDS            lacI (fragment): lac repressor; lacI; The lac repressor binds to the lac operator to inhibit transcription in E. coli. This inhibition can be relieved by adding lactose or isopropyl-β-D-thiogalactopyranoside (IPTG).
   5768..6356    -  rep_origin     ori: high-copy-number ColE1/pMB1/pBR322/pUC origin of replication
   6527..7387    -  CDS            AmpR: β-lactamase; bla; confers resistance to ampicillin, carbenicillin, and related antibiotics
   7388..7492    -  promoter       AmpR promoter: bla
   7551..7603    -  misc_feature   bom (fragment): basis of mobility region from pBR322
