[The description below was written by a language model from this plasmid's Addgene catalogue record and pLannotate feature annotations shown in this document.]
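Description:
MAC_N_PAX2 is a mammalian expression plasmid (7,635 nt in the sequenced record) that produces human PAX2 fused at its N-terminus to the MAC-tag. It was built by Gateway cloning into the MAC-tag-N destination backbone. In bacteria it is maintained through a high-copy ColE1/pUC-type origin and selected with ampicillin via the β-lactamase gene and its native promoter. Small remnants of f1 ori, lac regulatory sequence and the pBR322 bom region are also annotated in the backbone.

The expression cassette is driven by the CMV immediate-early enhancer and promoter. Short matches to tet-operator-containing promoters follow directly downstream, consistent with a tetracycline-regulatable CMV/TetO arrangement, although the catalogue entry does not state inducibility. The open reading frame begins with a BirA-derived biotin ligase sequence, followed by an HA epitope fragment and two Strep-Tag II fragments; together these make up the MAC-tag. An attB1 site links the tag to the PAX2 coding sequence, annotated as a fragment match to the human protein. The cassette ends with attB2 and the bovine growth hormone polyadenylation signal. This tag layout allows both Strep-based affinity purification of PAX2 complexes and proximity-dependent biotinylation of nearby proteins from one construct, with HA available for detection.

Downstream, an FRT site directly precedes a hygromycin resistance gene with an SV40 poly(A) signal and no annotated promoter of its own. This is the layout typical of Flp-mediated integration into a genomic FRT docking site, which yields isogenic stable cell lines under hygromycin selection. The associated work concerns protein interaction networks of human transcription factors, and this plasmid serves as the PAX2 bait in that context.
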