Addgene plasmid #187736: MAC_N_PAX2
Purpose: MAC-tagged gene expression of human PAX2
Depositing lab: Markku Varjosalo. Depositing organization: University of Helsinki, Institute of Biotechnology. Publication: Human transcription factor protein interaction networks. Goos H, Kinnunen M, Salokas K, Tan Z, Liu X, Yadav L, Zhang Q, Wei GH, Varjosalo M. Nat Commun. 2022 Feb 9;13(1):766. doi: 10.1038/s41467-022-28341-5. PubMed 35140242.
Backbone
  Vector backbone: MAC-tag-N
  Vector type: Mammalian Expression
Growth in bacteria
  Bacterial resistance: Ampicillin, 100 μg/mL
  Growth temperature: 37°C
  Growth strain: DH5alpha
  Copy number: High Copy
Gene/Insert
  Gene/Insert name: PAX2
  Species: H. sapiens (human)
  Entrez Gene: PAX2 (a.k.a. FSGS7, PAPRS, PAX-2)
  Cloning method: Gateway Cloning
Terms and licenses: Academic/Nonprofit Terms; Industry Terms: Not Available to Industry
How to cite: MAC_N_PAX2 was a gift from Markku Varjosalo (Addgene plasmid # 187736 ; http://n2t.net/addgene:187736 ; RRID:Addgene_187736)
